Addgene plasmid #99218: pDB023f1
Purpose: Complementary plasmid for aaRS PACE; amber codons in T7 RNAP
Depositing lab: David Liu. Depositing organization: Harvard University. Publication: Continuous directed evolution of aminoacyl-tRNA synthetases. Bryson DI, Fan C, Guo LT, Miller C, Soll D, Liu DR. Nat Chem Biol. 2017 Oct 16. doi: 10.1038/nchembio.2474. PubMed 29035361.
Backbone
  Vector backbone: ColE1
  Backbone manufacturer: David Liu Lab
  Backbone size w/o insert (bp): 2729
  Total vector size (bp): 5620
  Vector type: Bacterial Expression
Growth in bacteria
  Bacterial resistance: Spectinomycin, 50 μg/mL
  Growth temperature: 37°C
  Growth strain: DH5alpha
  Copy number: High Copy
Gene/Insert
  Gene/Insert name: Ppsp [SD4] T7RNAP(S12*,S203*)
  Species: Synthetic
  Insert size (bp): 2891
  Mutation: amber codons at positions 12 and 203 of T7 RNA polymerase
  Promoter: Ppsp
  Cloning method: Ligation Independent Cloning
  Sequencing primers: 5′ n/a; 3′ n/a
Terms and licenses: Academic/Nonprofit Terms; Industry Terms: Not Available to Industry
How to cite: pDB023f1 was a gift from David Liu (Addgene plasmid # 99218 ; http://n2t.net/addgene:99218 ; RRID:Addgene_99218)
