[The description below was written by a language model from this plasmid's Addgene catalogue record and pLannotate feature annotations shown in this document.]
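Description:
pDB023f1 is a 5.6 kb bacterial expression plasmid built on a ColE1-type backbone and used as a complementary plasmid in phage-assisted continuous evolution (PACE) of aminoacyl-tRNA synthetases. It replicates in E. coli from a ColE1/pMB1-family origin and is catalogued as high copy, although the feature tables also show the pBR322-derived rop gene, the bom mobilisation region and a small mbeC fragment. Selection is by spectinomycin through the aadA (SmR) aminoglycoside adenylyltransferase gene, which sits downstream of a bla (AmpR) promoter on the reverse strand. The depositor's sequence and the repository's sequencing result are the same length and carry the same features, differing only by a small offset in numbering.

The payload is a synthetic cassette of about 2.9 kb in which the phage shock promoter Ppsp and a ribosome-binding site designated SD4 drive T7 RNA polymerase carrying amber stop codons in place of the serine codons at positions 12 and 203. The annotation software did not label the promoter or the Shine-Dalgarno element, but the polymerase coding sequence is detected, preceded by a 5S rRNA segment and the rrnB T1 and T2 terminators, which presumably insulate the cassette from upstream read-through. Ppsp is generally induced by filamentous phage infection, so polymerase transcription should be tied to the presence of phage. Full-length, active polymerase can be made only if both amber codons are suppressed, which requires a functional synthetase charging a suppressor tRNA. Polymerase activity therefore reports synthetase activity. The downstream T7-promoter-driven gene that would link this to phage propagation, and the suppressor tRNA, are not on this plasmid and are not described in the record.
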