Features (pLannotate 1.2.2; 10 found; start..end, strand, type, name):
    774..914     -  misc_feature   bom: basis of mobility region from pBR322
   1016..1207    -  CDS            rop: Rop protein, which maintains plasmids at low copy number; rop
   1248..1304    +  CDS            mbeC (fragment): MBEC_ECOLX - Experimental evidence at protein level: Swiss-Prot protein existence level 1. Required for efficient mobilization of ColE1 plasmid and is thus essential to promote the specific transfer of the plasmid during conjugation. Probably functions by inducing DNA bending, helping the MbeA relaxase to melt the DNA around the nic site and cleave the phosphodiester bond. Binds specifically double-stranded DNA (dsDNA) containing the ColE1 oriT but does not recognize the inverted repeat (IR). From Escherichia coli.
   1401..1516    +  ncRNA          5S rRNA: Accession: RF00001 - 5S ribosomal RNA
   1520..1606    +  terminator     rrnB T1 terminator: Escherichia coli rrnB; transcription terminator T1 from the E. coli rrnB gene
   1698..1725    +  terminator     rrnB T2 terminator: transcription terminator T2 from the E. coli rrnB gene
   1966..4614    +  CDS            RPOL_BPT7: Experimental evidence at protein level: Swiss-Prot protein existence level 1. Highly processive DNA-dependent RNA polymerase that catalyzes the transcription of class II and class III viral genes. Recognizes a specific promoter sequence and enters first into an 'abortive phase' where very short transcripts are synthesized and released before proceeding to the processive transcription of long RNA chains. Unwinds the double-stranded DNA to expose the coding strand for templating. Participates in the initiation of viral DNA replication presumably by making primers accessible to the DNA polymerase
   4696..5487    -  CDS            SmR: aminoglycoside adenylyltransferase (Murphy, 1985); aadA; confers resistance to spectinomycin and streptomycin
   5488..5559    -  promoter       AmpR promoter: bla
   5620..588     +  rep_origin     ori (across the origin): high-copy-number ColE1/pMB1/pBR322/pUC origin of replication
>Addgene plasmid #99218 | pDB023f1 | depositor full sequence | sequence record 182109 | pDB023f1 sequence 5620 bps
TGAGATCCTTTTTTTCTGCGCGTAATCTGCTGCTTGCAAACAAAAAAACCACCGCTACCAGCGGTGGTTT
GTTTGCCGGATCAAGAGCTACCACCTCTTTTTCCGAAGGTAACTGGCTTCAGCAGAGCGCAGATACCAAA
TACTGTCCTTCTAGTGTAGCCGTAGTTAGGCCACCACTTCAAGAACTCTGTAGCACCGCCTACATACCTC
GCTCTGCTAATCCTGTTACCAGTGGCTGCTGCCAGTGGCGATAAGTCGTGTCTTACCGGGTTGGACTCAA
GACGATAGTTACCGGATAAGGCGCAGCGGTCGGGCTGAACGGGGGGTTCGTGCACACAGCCCAGCTTGGA
GCGAACGACCTACACCGAACTGAGATACCTACAGCGTGAGCTATGAGAAAGCGCCACGCTTCCCGAAGGG
AGAAAGGCGGACAGGTATCCGGTAAGCGGCAGGGTCGGAACAGGAGAGCGCACGAGGGAGCTTCCAGGGG
GAAACGCCTGGTATCTTTATAGTCCTGTCGGGTTTCGCCACCTCTGACTTGAGCGTCGATTTTTGTGATG
CTCGTCAGGGGGGCGGAGCCTATGGAAAAACGCCAGCAACGCGGCCTTTTTACGGTTCCTGGCCTTTTGC
TGGCCTTTTGCTCACATGTTCTTTCCTGCGTTATCCCCTGATTCTGTGGATAACCGTATTACCGCCTTTG
AGTGAGCTGATACCGCTCGCCGCAGCCGAACGACCGAGCGCAGCGAGTCAGTGAGCGAGGAAGCGGAAGA
GCGCCTGATGCGGTATTTTCTCCTTACGCATCTGTGCGGTATTTCACACCGCATATGGTGCACTCTCAGT
ACAATCTGCTCTGATGCCGCATAGTTAAGCCAGTATACACTCCGCTATCGCTACGTGACTGGGTCATGGC
TGCGCCCCGACACCCGCCAACACCCGCTGACGCGCCCTGACGGGCTTGTCTGCTCCCGGCATCCGCTTAC
AGACAAGCTGTGACCGTCTCCGGGAGCTGCATGTGTCAGAGGTTTTCACCGTCATCACCGAAACGCGCGA
GGCAGCTGCGGTAAAGCTCATCAGCGTGGTCGTGAAGCGATTCACAGATGTCTGCCTGTTCATCCGCGTC
CAGCTCGTTGAGTTTCTCCAGAAGCGTTAATGTCTGGCTTCTGATAAAGCGGGCCATGTTAAGGGCGGTT
TTTTCCTGTTTGGTCACTGATGCCTCCGTGTAAGGGGGATTTCTGTTCATGGGGGTAATGATACCGATGA
AACGAGAGAGGATGCTCACGATACGGGTTACTGATGATGAACAAGAGGACATCCGGTGGCTGTTTTGGCG
GATGAGAGAAGATTTTCAGCCTGATACAGATTAAATCAGAACGCAGAAGCGGTCTGATAAAACAGAATTT
GCCTGGCGGCAGTAGCGCGGTGGTCCCACCTGACCCCATGCCGAACTCAGAAGTGAAACTCCGTAGCGCC
GATGGTAGTGTGGGGTCTCCCCATGCGAGAGTAGGGAACTGCCAGTCATCAAATAAAACGAAAGGCTCAG
TCGAAAGACTGGGCCTTTCGTTTTATCTGTTGTTTGTCGGTGAACGCTCTCCTGAGTAGGACAAATCCGC
CGGGAGCGGATTTGAACGTTGCGAAGCAACGGCCCGGAGGGTGGCGGGCAGGACGCCCGCCATAAACTGC
CAGGCATCAAATTAAGCAGAAGGCCATCCTGACGGATGGCCTTTTTGCGTTTCTACAAACTCGCTGAGGA
TTCTAGAGCACAGCTTGATGAAATTCGCCACTTGTTAGTGTAATTCGCTAACTCATCCTGGCATGTTGCT
GTTGATTCTTCAATCAGATCTTTATAAATCAAAAAGATAAAAAATTGGCACGCAAATTGTATTAACAGTT
CAGCAGGACAATCCTGAACGCAGAAATCAAGAGGACAACATTAAGAAAAGTGAAATGAATAGTTAAGGAG
GAAAAATGAACACGATTAACATCGCTAAGAACGACTTCTAGGACATCGAACTGGCTGCTATCCCGTTCAA
CACTCTGGCTGACCATTACGGTGAGCGTTTAGCTCGCGAACAGTTGGCCCTTGAGCATGAGTCTTACGAG
ATGGGTGAAGCACGCTTCCGCAAGATGTTTGAGCGTCAACTTAAAGCTGGTGAGGTTGCGGATAACGCTG
CCGCCAAGCCTCTCATCACTACCCTACTCCCTAAGATGATTGCACGCATCAACGACTGGTTTGAGGAAGT
GAAAGCTAAGCGCGGCAAGCGCCCGACAGCCTTCCAGTTCCTGCAAGAAATCAAGCCGGAAGCCGTAGCG
TACATCACCATTAAGACCACTCTGGCTTGCCTAACCAGTGCTGACAATACAACCGTTCAGGCTGTAGCAA
GCGCAATCGGTCGGGCCATTGAGGACGAGGCTCGCTTCGGTCGTATCCGTGACCTTGAAGCTAAGCACTT
CAAGAAAAACGTTGAGGAACAACTCAACAAGCGCGTAGGGCACGTCTACAAGAAAGCATTTATGCAAGTT
GTCGAGGCTGACATGCTCTCTAAGGGTCTACTCGGTGGCGAGGCGTGGTCTTAGTGGCATAAGGAAGACT
CTATTCATGTAGGAGTACGCTGCATCGAGATGCTCATTGAGTCAACCGGAATGGTTAGCTTACACCGCCA
AAATGCTGGCGTAGTAGGTCAAGACTCTGAGACTATCGAACTCGCACCTGAATACGCTGAGGCTATCGCA
ACCCGTGCAGGTGCGCTGGCTGGCATCTCTCCGATGTTCCAACCTTGCGTAGTTCCTCCTAAGCCGTGGA
CTGGCATTACTGGTGGTGGCTATTGGGCTAACGGTCGTCGTCCTCTGGCGCTGGTGCGTACTCACAGTAA
GAAAGCACTGATGCGCTACGAAGACGTTTACATGCCTGAGGTGTACAAAGCGATTAACATTGCGCAAAAC
ACCGCATGGAAAATCAACAAGAAAGTCCTAGCGGTCGCCAACGTAATCACCAAGTGGAAGCATTGTCCGG
TCGAGGACATCCCTGCGATTGAGCGTGAAGAACTCCCGATGAAACCGGAAGACATCGACATGAATCCTGA
GGCTCTCACCGCGTGGAAACGTGCTGCCGCTGCTGTGTACCGCAAGGACAAGGCTCGCAAGTCTCGCCGT
ATCAGCCTTGAGTTCATGCTTGAGCAAGCCAATAAGTTTGCTAACCATAAGGCCATCTGGTTCCCTTACA
ACATGGACTGGCGCGGTCGTGTTTACGCTGTGTCAATGTTCAACCCGCAAGGTAACGATATGACCAAAGG
ACTGCTTACGCTGGCGAAAGGTAAACCAATCGGTAAGGAAGGTTACTACTGGCTGAAAATCCACGGTGCA
AACTGTGCGGGTGTCGATAAGGTTCCGTTCCCTGAGCGCATCAAGTTCATTGAGGAAAACCACGAGAACA
TCATGGCTTGCGCTAAGTCTCCACTGGAGAACACTTGGTGGGCTGAGCAAGATTCTCCGTTCTGCTTCCT
TGCGTTCTGCTTTGAGTACGCTGGGGTACAGCACCACGGCCTGAGCTATAACTGCTCCCTTCCGCTGGCG
TTTGACGGGTCTTGCTCTGGCATCCAGCACTTCTCCGCGATGCTCCGAGATGAGGTAGGTGGTCGCGCGG
TTAACTTGCTTCCTAGTGAAACCGTTCAGGACATCTACGGGATTGTTGCTAAGAAAGTCAACGAGATTCT
ACAAGCAGACGCAATCAATGGGACCGATAACGAAGTAGTTACCGTGACCGATGAGAACACTGGTGAAATC
TCTGAGAAAGTCAAGCTGGGCACTAAGGCACTGGCTGGTCAATGGCTGGCTTACGGTGTTACTCGCAGTG
TGACTAAGCGTTCAGTCATGACGCTGGCTTACGGGTCCAAAGAGTTCGGCTTCCGTCAACAAGTGCTGGA
AGATACCATTCAGCCAGCTATTGATTCCGGCAAGGGTCTGATGTTCACTCAGCCGAATCAGGCTGCTGGA
TACATGGCTAAGCTGATTTGGGAATCTGTGAGCGTGACGGTGGTAGCTGCGGTTGAAGCAATGAACTGGC
TTAAGTCTGCTGCTAAGCTGCTGGCTGCTGAGGTCAAAGATAAGAAGACTGGAGAGATTCTTCGCAAGCG
TTGCGCTGTGCATTGGGTAACTCCTGATGGTTTCCCTGTGTGGCAGGAATACAAGAAGCCTATTCAGACG
CGCTTGAACCTGATGTTCCTCGGTCAGTTCCGCTTACAGCCTACCATTAACACCAACAAAGATAGCGAGA
TTGATGCACACAAACAGGAGTCTGGTATCGCTCCTAACTTTGTACACAGCCAAGACGGTAGCCACCTTCG
TAAGACTGTAGTGTGGGCACACGAGAAGTACGGAATCGAATCTTTTGCACTGATTCACGACTCCTTCGGT
ACCATTCCGGCTGACGCTGCGAACCTGTTCAAAGCAGTGCGCGAAACTATGGTTGACACATATGAGTCTT
GTGATGTACTGGCTGATTTCTACGACCAGTTCGCTGACCAGTTGCACGAGTCTCAATTGGACAAAATGCC
AGCACTTCCGGCTAAAGGTAACTTGAACCTCCGTGACATCTTAGAGTCGGACTTCGCGTTCGCGTAACTT
AATTAACGGCACTCCTCAGCAAATATAATGACCCTCTTGATAACCCAAGAGGGCATTTTTTAATGCCCAT
GGCGTTTATTTGCCGACTACCTTGGTGATCTCGCCTTTCACGTAGTGGACAAATTCTTCCAACTGATCTG
CGCGCGAGGCCAAGCGATCTTCTTCTTGTCCAAGATAAGCCTGTCTAGCTTCAAGTATGACGGGCTGATA
CTGGGCCGGCAGGCGCTCCATTGCCCAGTCGGCAGCGACATCCTTCGGCGCGATTTTGCCGGTTACTGCG
CTGTACCAAATGCGGGACAACGTAAGCACTACATTTCGCTCATCGCCAGCCCAGTCGGGCGGCGAGTTCC
ATAGCGTTAAGGTTTCATTTAGCGCCTCAAATAGATCCTGTTCAGGAACCGGATCAAAGAGTTCCTCCGC
CGCTGGACCTACCAAGGCAACGCTATGTTCTCTTGCTTTTGTCAGCAAGATAGCCAGATCAATGTCGATC
GTGGCTGGCTCGAAGATACCTGCAAGAATGTCATTGCGCTGCCATTCTCCAAATTGCAGTTCGCGCTTAG
CTGGATAACGCCACGGAATGATGTCGTCGTGCACAACAATGGTGACTTCTACAGCGCGGAGAATCTCGCT
CTCTCCAGGGGAAGCCGAAGTTTCCAAAAGGTCGTTGATCAAAGCTCGCCGCGTTGTTTCATCAAGCCTT
ACGGTCACCGTAACCAGCAAATCAATATCACTGTGTGGCTTCAGGCCGCCATCCACTGCGGAGCCGTACA
AATGTACGGCCAGCAACGTCGGTTCGAGATGGCGCTCGATGACGCCAACTACCTCTGATAGTTGAGTCGA
TACTTCGGCGATCACCGCTTCCCTCATACTCTTCCTTTTTCAATATTATTGAAGCATTTATCAGGGTTAT
TGTCTCATGAGCGGATACATATTTGAATGTATTTAGAAAAATATTAATTGCGTTGCGCTCACTGCCCGCT
TTCCAGGCCAAATAGGCCGT
