Features (pLannotate 1.2.2; 10 found; start..end, strand, type, name):
     12..600     +  rep_origin     ori: high-copy-number ColE1/pMB1/pBR322/pUC origin of replication
    786..926     -  misc_feature   bom: basis of mobility region from pBR322
   1028..1219    -  CDS            rop: Rop protein, which maintains plasmids at low copy number; rop
   1260..1316    +  CDS            mbeC (fragment): MBEC_ECOLX - Experimental evidence at protein level: Swiss-Prot protein existence level 1. Required for efficient mobilization of ColE1 plasmid and is thus essential to promote the specific transfer of the plasmid during conjugation. Probably functions by inducing DNA bending, helping the MbeA relaxase to melt the DNA around the nic site and cleave the phosphodiester bond. Binds specifically double-stranded DNA (dsDNA) containing the ColE1 oriT but does not recognize the inverted repeat (IR). From Escherichia coli.
   1413..1528    +  ncRNA          5S rRNA: Accession: RF00001 - 5S ribosomal RNA
   1532..1618    +  terminator     rrnB T1 terminator: Escherichia coli rrnB; transcription terminator T1 from the E. coli rrnB gene
   1710..1737    +  terminator     rrnB T2 terminator: transcription terminator T2 from the E. coli rrnB gene
   1978..4626    +  CDS            RPOL_BPT7: Experimental evidence at protein level: Swiss-Prot protein existence level 1. Highly processive DNA-dependent RNA polymerase that catalyzes the transcription of class II and class III viral genes. Recognizes a specific promoter sequence and enters first into an 'abortive phase' where very short transcripts are synthesized and released before proceeding to the processive transcription of long RNA chains. Unwinds the double-stranded DNA to expose the coding strand for templating. Participates in the initiation of viral DNA replication presumably by making primers accessible to the DNA polymerase
   4708..5499    -  CDS            SmR: aminoglycoside adenylyltransferase (Murphy, 1985); aadA; confers resistance to spectinomycin and streptomycin
   5500..5585    -  promoter       AmpR promoter (fragment): bla
>Addgene plasmid #99218 | pDB023f1 | addgene full sequence | sequence record 192402 | Addgene NGS Result
CAAATAGGCCGTTGAGATCCTTTTTTTCTGCGCGTAATCTGCTGCTTGCAAACAAAAAAACCACCGCTAC
CAGCGGTGGTTTGTTTGCCGGATCAAGAGCTACCACCTCTTTTTCCGAAGGTAACTGGCTTCAGCAGAGC
GCAGATACCAAATACTGTCCTTCTAGTGTAGCCGTAGTTAGGCCACCACTTCAAGAACTCTGTAGCACCG
CCTACATACCTCGCTCTGCTAATCCTGTTACCAGTGGCTGCTGCCAGTGGCGATAAGTCGTGTCTTACCG
GGTTGGACTCAAGACGATAGTTACCGGATAAGGCGCAGCGGTCGGGCTGAACGGGGGGTTCGTGCACACA
GCCCAGCTTGGAGCGAACGACCTACACCGAACTGAGATACCTACAGCGTGAGCTATGAGAAAGCGCCACG
CTTCCCGAAGGGAGAAAGGCGGACAGGTATCCGGTAAGCGGCAGGGTCGGAACAGGAGAGCGCACGAGGG
AGCTTCCAGGGGGAAACGCCTGGTATCTTTATAGTCCTGTCGGGTTTCGCCACCTCTGACTTGAGCGTCG
ATTTTTGTGATGCTCGTCAGGGGGGCGGAGCCTATGGAAAAACGCCAGCAACGCGGCCTTTTTACGGTTC
CTGGCCTTTTGCTGGCCTTTTGCTCACATGTTCTTTCATGCGTTATCCCCTGATTCTGTGGATAACCGTA
TTACCGCCTTTGAGTGAGCTGATACCGCTCGCCGCAGCCGAACGACCGAGCGCAGCGAGTCAGTGAGCGA
GGAAGCGGAAGAGCGCCTGATGCGGTATTTTCTCCTTACGCATCTGTGCGGTATTTCACACCGCATATGG
TGCACTCTCAGTACAATCTGCTCTGATGCCGCATAGTTAAGCCAGTATACACTCCGCTATCGCTACGTGA
CTGGGTCATGGCTGCGCCCCGACACCCGCCAACACCCGCTGACGCGCCCTGACGGGCTTGTCTGCTCCCG
GCATCCGCTTACAGACAAGCTGTGACCGTCTCCGGGAGCTGCATGTGTCAGAGGTTTTCACCGTCATCAC
CGAAACGCGCGAGGCAGCTGCGGTAAAGCTCATCAGCGTGGTCGTGAAGCGATTCACAGATGTCTGCCTG
TTCATCCGCGTCCAGCTCGTTGAGTTTCTCCAGAAGCGTTAATGTCTGGCTTCTGATAAAGCGGGCCATG
TTAAGGGCGGTTTTTTCCTGTTTGGTCACTGATGCCTCCGTGTAAGGGGGATTTCTGTTCATGGGGGTAA
TGATACCGATGAAACGAGAGAGGATGCTCACGATACGGGTTACTGATGATGAACAAGAGGACATCCGGTG
GCTGTTTTGGCGGATGAGAGAAGATTTTCAGCCTGATACAGATTAAATCAGAACGCAGAAGCGGTCTGAT
AAAACAGAATTTGCCTGGCGGCAGTAGCGCGGTGGTCCCACCTGACCCCATGCCGAACTCAGAAGTGAAA
CTCCGTAGCGCCGATGGTAGTGTGGGGTCTCCCCATGCGAGAGTAGGGAACTGCCAGTCATCAAATAAAA
CGAAAGGCTCAGTCGAAAGACTGGGCCTTTCGTTTTATCTGTTGTTTGTCGGTGAACGCTCTCCTGAGTA
GGACAAATCCGCCGGGAGCGGATTTGAACGTTGCGAAGCAACGGCCCGGAGGGTGGCGGGCAGGACGCCC
GCCATAAACTGCCAGGCATCAAATTAAGCAGAAGGCCATCCTGACGGATGGCCTTTTTGCGTTTCTACAA
ACTCGCTGAGGATTCTAGAGCACAGCTTGATGAAATTCGCCACTTGTTAGTGTAATTCGCTAACTCATCC
TGGCATGTTGCTGTTGATTCTTCAATCAGATCTTTATAAATCAAAAAGATAAAAAATTGGCACGCAAATT
GTATTAACAGTTCAGCAGGACAATCCTGAACGCAGAAATCAAGAGGACAACATTAAGAAAAGTGAAATGA
ATAGTTAAGGAGGAAAAATGAACACGATTAACATCGCTAAGAACGACTTCTAGGACATCGAACTGGCTGC
TATCCCGTTCAACACTCTGGCTGACCATTACGGTGAGCGTTTAGCTCGCGAACAGTTGGCCCTTGAGCAT
GAGTCTTACGAGATGGGTGAAGCACGCTTCCGCAAGATGTTTGAGCGTCAACTTAAAGCTGGTGAGGTTG
CGGATAACGCTGCCGCCAAGCCTCTCATCACTACCCTACTCCCTAAGATGATTGCACGCATCAACGACTG
GTTTGAGGAAGTGAAAGCTAAGCGCGGCAAGCGCCCGACAGCCTTCCAGTTCCTGCAAGAAATCAAGCCG
GAAGCCGTAGCGTACATCACCATTAAGACCACTCTGGCTTGCCTAACCAGTGCTGACAATACAACCGTTC
AGGCTGTAGCAAGCGCAATCGGTCGGGCCATTGAGGACGAGGCTCGCTTCGGTCGTATCCGTGACCTTGA
AGCTAAGCACTTCAAGAAAAACGTTGAGGAACAACTCAACAAGCGCGTAGGGCACGTCTACAAGAAAGCA
TTTATGCAAGTTGTCGAGGCTGACATGCTCTCTAAGGGTCTACTCGGTGGCGAGGCGTGGTCTTAGTGGC
ATAAGGAAGACTCTATTCATGTAGGAGTACGCTGCATCGAGATGCTCATTGAGTCAACCGGAATGGTTAG
CTTACACCGCCAAAATGCTGGCGTAGTAGGTCAAGACTCTGAGACTATCGAACTCGCACCTGAATACGCT
GAGGCTATCGCAACCCGTGCAGGTGCGCTGGCTGGCATCTCTCCGATGTTCCAACCTTGCGTAGTTCCTC
CTAAGCCGTGGACTGGCATTACTGGTGGTGGCTATTGGGCTAACGGTCGTCGTCCTCTGGCGCTGGTGCG
TACTCACAGTAAGAAAGCACTGATGCGCTACGAAGACGTTTACATGCCTGAGGTGTACAAAGCGATTAAC
ATTGCGCAAAACACCGCATGGAAAATCAACAAGAAAGTCCTAGCGGTCGCCAACGTAATCACCAAGTGGA
AGCATTGTCCGGTCGAGGACATCCCTGCGATTGAGCGTGAAGAACTCCCGATGAAACCGGAAGACATCGA
CATGAATCCTGAGGCTCTCACCGCGTGGAAACGTGCTGCCGCTGCTGTGTACCGCAAGGACAAGGCTCGC
AAGTCTCGCCGTATCAGCCTTGAGTTCATGCTTGAGCAAGCCAATAAGTTTGCTAACCATAAGGCCATCT
GGTTCCCTTACAACATGGACTGGCGCGGTCGTGTTTACGCTGTGTCAATGTTCAACCCGCAAGGTAACGA
TATGACCAAAGGACTGCTTACGCTGGCGAAAGGTAAACCAATCGGTAAGGAAGGTTACTACTGGCTGAAA
ATCCACGGTGCAAACTGTGCGGGTGTCGATAAGGTTCCGTTCCCTGAGCGCATCAAGTTCATTGAGGAAA
ACCACGAGAACATCATGGCTTGCGCTAAGTCTCCACTGGAGAACACTTGGTGGGCTGAGCAAGATTCTCC
GTTCTGCTTCCTTGCGTTCTGCTTTGAGTACGCTGGGGTACAGCACCACGGCCTGAGCTATAACTGCTCC
CTTCCGCTGGCGTTTGACGGGTCTTGCTCTGGCATCCAGCACTTCTCCGCGATGCTCCGAGATGAGGTAG
GTGGTCGCGCGGTTAACTTGCTTCCTAGTGAAACCGTTCAGGACATCTACGGGATTGTTGCTAAGAAAGT
CAACGAGATTCTACAAGCAGACGCAATCAATGGGACCGATAACGAAGTAGTTACCGTGACCGATGAGAAC
ACTGGTGAAATCTCTGAGAAAGTCAAGCTGGGCACTAAGGCACTGGCTGGTCAATGGCTGGCTTACGGTG
TTACTCGCAGTGTGACTAAGCGTTCAGTCATGACGCTGGCTTACGGGTCCAAAGAGTTCGGCTTCCGTCA
ACAAGTGCTGGAAGATACCATTCAGCCAGCTATTGATTCCGGCAAGGGTCTGATGTTCACTCAGCCGAAT
CAGGCTGCTGGATACATGGCTAAGCTGATTTGGGAATCTGTGAGCGTGACGGTGGTAGCTGCGGTTGAAG
CAATGAACTGGCTTAAGTCTGCTGCTAAGCTGCTGGCTGCTGAGGTCAAAGATAAGAAGACTGGAGAGAT
TCTTCGCAAGCGTTGCGCTGTGCATTGGGTAACTCCTGATGGTTTCCCTGTGTGGCAGGAATACAAGAAG
CCTATTCAGACGCGCTTGAACCTGATGTTCCTCGGTCAGTTCCGCTTACAGCCTACCATTAACACCAACA
AAGATAGCGAGATTGATGCACACAAACAGGAGTCTGGTATCGCTCCTAACTTTGTACACAGCCAAGACGG
TAGCCACCTTCGTAAGACTGTAGTGTGGGCACACGAGAAGTACGGAATCGAATCTTTTGCACTGATTCAC
GACTCCTTCGGTACCATTCCGGCTGACGCTGCGAACCTGTTCAAAGCAGTGCGCGAAACTATGGTTGACA
CATATGAGTCTTGTGATGTACTGGCTGATTTCTACGACCAGTTCGCTGACCAGTTGCACGAGTCTCAATT
GGACAAAATGCCAGCACTTCCGGCTAAAGGTAACTTGAACCTCCGTGACATCTTAGAGTCGGACTTCGCG
TTCGCGTAACTTAATTAACGGCACTCCTCAGCAAATATAATGACCCTCTTGATAACCCAAGAGGGCATTT
TTTAATGCCCATGGCGTTTATTTGCCGACTACCTTGGTGATCTCGCCTTTCACGTAGTGGACAAATTCTT
CCAACTGATCTGCGCGCGAGGCCAAGCGATCTTCTTCTTGTCCAAGATAAGCCTGTCTAGCTTCAAGTAT
GACGGGCTGATACTGGGCCGGCAGGCGCTCCATTGCCCAGTCGGCAGCGACATCCTTCGGCGCGATTTTG
CCGGTTACTGCGCTGTACCAAATGCGGGACAACGTAAGCACTACATTTCGCTCATCGCCAGCCCAGTCGG
GCGGCGAGTTCCATAGCGTTAAGGTTTCATTTAGCGCCTCAAATAGATCCTGTTCAGGAACCGGATCAAA
GAGTTCCTCCGCCGCTGGACCTACCAAGGCAACGCTATGTTCTCTTGCTTTTGTCAGCAAGATAGCCAGA
TCAATGTCGATCGTGGCTGGCTCGAAGATACCTGCAAGAATGTCATTGCGCTGCCATTCTCCAAATTGCA
GTTCGCGCTTAGCTGGATAACGCCACGGAATGATGTCGTCGTGCACAACAATGGTGACTTCTACAGCGCG
GAGAATCTCGCTCTCTCCAGGGGAAGCCGAAGTTTCCAAAAGGTCGTTGATCAAAGCTCGCCGCGTTGTT
TCATCAAGCCTTACGGTCACCGTAACCAGCAAATCAATATCACTGTGTGGCTTCAGGCCGCCATCCACTG
CGGAGCCGTACAAATGTACGGCCAGCAACGTCGGTTCGAGATGGCGCTCGATGACGCCAACTACCTCTGA
TAGTTGAGTCGATACTTCGGCGATCACCGCTTCCCTCATACTCTTCCTTTTTCAATATTATTGAAGCATT
TATCAGGGTTATTGTTTCATGAGCGTATACATATTTGAATGTATTTAGAAAAATATTAATTGCGTTGCGC
TCACTGCCCGCTTTCCAGGC
